Addgene plasmid #39997: EKAR2G_design2_mTFP_wt_Venus_195
Depositing lab: Olivier Pertz. Depositing organization: University of Basel. Publication: A Versatile Toolkit to Produce Sensitive FRET Biosensors to Visualize Signaling in Time and Space. Fritz RD, Letzelter M, Reimann A, Martin K, Fusco L, Ritsma L, Ponsioen B, Fluri E, Schulte-Merker S, van Rheenen J, Pertz O. Sci Signal. 2013 Jul 23;6(285):rs12. doi: 10.1126/scisignal.2004135. PubMed 23882122.
Backbone
  Vector backbone: pTriEx4
  Backbone manufacturer: Novagen
  Backbone size w/o insert (bp): 4900
  Total vector size (bp): 6900
  Vector type: Mammalian Expression, Bacterial Expression, Insect Expression
Growth in bacteria
  Bacterial resistance: Ampicillin, 100 μg/mL
  Growth temperature: 37°C
  Growth strain: Top10
  Copy number: High Copy
Gene/Insert
  Gene/Insert name: Erk activity reporter
  Species: Synthetic
  Insert size (bp): 1976
  Promoter: CMV
  Tag / fusion protein: His-Myc (N terminal on insert)
  Cloning method: Restriction Enzyme; 5′ cloning site PacI (not destroyed); 3′ cloning site XhoI (not destroyed)
  Sequencing primers: 5′ ctggttattgtgctgtctc; 3′ tcagtggtatttgtga
Resource information
  A portion of this plasmid was derived from a plasmid made by: Karel Svoboda, Janelia Farm Research Campus, Howard Hughes Medical Institute, Ashburn
Terms and licenses: Academic/Nonprofit Terms; Industry Terms: Not Available to Industry
Depositor comments: A genetically encoded fluorescent sensor of ERK activity. 2008. PNAS 205(49)
How to cite: EKAR2G_design2_mTFP_wt_Venus_195 was a gift from Olivier Pertz (Addgene plasmid # 39997 ; http://n2t.net/addgene:39997 ; RRID:Addgene_39997)
