[The description below was written by a language model from this plasmid's Addgene catalogue record.]
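Description:
EKAR2G_design2_mTFP_wt_Venus_195 is a genetically encoded FRET biosensor for ERK (MAP kinase) activity, carried in the Novagen pTriEx4 backbone. pTriEx vectors are multi-host expression plasmids, and the record accordingly lists mammalian, bacterial and insect expression as vector types. The plasmid totals about 6.9 kb, of which roughly 4.9 kb is backbone. It is maintained in E. coli as a high-copy plasmid under ampicillin selection. No feature table is provided, so the origin of replication and other backbone elements are not itemised in the record.

The payload is a synthetic "Erk activity reporter" insert of about 2 kb, cloned between PacI and XhoI sites that both remain intact. It is expressed from a promoter recorded as CMV and carries an N-terminal His-Myc tag for purification and immunodetection. The construct name indicates a donor/acceptor pair of wild-type mTFP and a Venus variant labelled "195", which most likely denotes a circular permutation, although the record does not define the term. "Design2" appears to denote one of several sensor topologies generated in the depositors' toolkit for optimising FRET biosensors. Part of the plasmid derives from an earlier published EKAR sensor made in another laboratory.

In sensors of this class, ERK phosphorylation of a substrate module changes the conformation of the protein, which alters energy transfer between the two fluorophores. The exact sensing domains are not listed here. The construct is used for live-cell ratiometric imaging of ERK signalling in time and space.
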