>Addgene plasmid #39997 | EKAR2G_design2_mTFP_wt_Venus_195 | depositor partial sequence | sequence record 50845 | Biosensor
CCATGGCACACCATCACCACCACCACGGGAGCGGGGAGCAGAAACTAATATCAGAGGAGGATCTTGGCTC
AGGTTCAGGATCCGTGAGCAAGGGCGAGGAGACCACAATGGGCGTAATCAAGCCCGACATGAAGATCAAG
CTGAAGATGGAGGGCAACGTGAATGGCCACGCCTTCGTGATCGAGGGCGAGGGCGAGGGCAAGCCCTACG
ACGGCACCAACACCATCAACCTGGAGGTGAAGGAGGGAGCCCCCCTGCCCTTCTCCTACGACATTCTGAC
CACCGCGTTCGCCTACGGCAACAGGGCCTTCACCAAGTACCCCGACGACATCCCCAACTACTTCAAGCAG
TCCTTCCCCGAGGGCTACTCTTGGGAGCGCACCATGACCTTCGAGGACAAGGGCATCGTGAAGGTGAAGT
CCGACATCTCCATGGAGGAGGACTCCTTCATCTACGAGATACACCTCAAGGGCGAGAACTTCCCCCCCAA
CGGCCCCGTGATGCAGAAGAAGACCACCGGCTGGGACGCCTCCACCGAGAGGATGTACGTGCGCGACGGC
GTGCTGAAGGGCGACGTCAAGCACAAGCTGCTGCTGGAGGGCGGCGGCCACCACCGCGTTGACTTCAAGA
CCATCTACAGGGCCAAGAAGGCGGTGAAGCTGCCCGACTATCACTTTGTGGACCACCGCATCGAGATCCT
GAACCACGACAAGGACTACAACAAGGTGACCGTTTACGAGAGCGCCGTGGCCCGCAACTCCACCGACGGC
ATGGACGAGCTGTACAAGTCCGGAATGGCGGACGAGGAGAAGCTGCCGCCCGGCTGGGAGAAGCGCATGA
GCCGCAGCTCAGGCCGAGTGTACTACTTCAACCACATCACTAACGCCAGCCAGTGGGAGCGGCCCAGCGG
CAACAGCAGCAGTGGTGGCAAAAACGGGCAGGGGGAGCCTGCCAGGAAGCTGCGCATTCTGCAGTCGACT
AGGGAGCAAGGGCTTGTGCCCGGGTCTAGAGGCGGAGGTGGTGGAGGAGGTGGAGGTGGTGGAGGTGGAG
GTGGAGGTGGTGGCGGTGGTGGAGGAGGAGGAGCTAGAGGCGGAGGTGGTGGAGGAGGTGGAGGTGGTGG
AGGTGGAGGTGGAGGTGGTGGCGGTGGTGGAGGAGGAGGAGCCAGCGGCGGAGGTGGTGGAGGAGGTGGA
GGTGGTGGAGGTGGAGGTGGAGGTGGTGGCGGTGGTGGAGGAGGAGGAACCGGTGCTGACCAACTGACTG
AAGAGTGGTCGACGGTACAGCGGACCGCGCCTGACGTACCACGTACACCAGTAGGAAAGGCAAAGCTTTC
ATTCCAATTCCCGCGGGCGCGGGACATCGCGGCCGCCATGCTGCTGCCCGACAACCACTACCTGAGCTAC
CAGTCCGCCCTGAGCAAAGACCCCAACGAGAAGCGCGATCACATGGTCCTGCTGGAGTTCGTGACCGCCG
CCGGGATCACTCTCGGCATGGACGAGCTGTACAAGGGTGGCAGCGGTGGCATGGTGAGCAAGGGCGAGGA
GCTGTTCACCGGGGTGGTGCCCATCCTGGTCGAGCTGGACGGCGACGTAAACGGCCACAAGTTCAGCGTG
TCCGGCGAGGGCGAGGGCGATGCCACCTACGGCAAGCTGACCCTGAAGCTGATCTGCACCACCGGCAAGC
TGCCCGTGCCCTGGCCCACCCTCGTGACCACCCTGGGCTACGGCCTGATGTGCTTCGCCCGCTACCCCGA
CCACATGAAGCAGCACGACTTCTTCAAGTCCGCCATGCCCGAAGGCTACGTCCAGGAGCGCACCATCTTC
TTCAAGGACGACGGCAACTACAAGACCCGCGCCGAGGTGAAGTTCGAGGGCGACACCCTGGTGAACCGCA
TCGAGCTGAAGGGCATCGACTTCAAGGAGGACGGCAACATCCTGGGGCACAAGCTGGAGTACAACTACAA
CAGCCACAACGTCTATATCACCGCCGACAAGCAGAAGAACGGCATCAAGGCCAACTTCAAGATCCGCCAC
AACATCGAGGACGGCGGCGTGCAGCTCGCCGACCACTACCAGCAGAACACCCCCATCGGCGACGGCCCCG
TGGGTACCGATATCCTTCAAAAAAAACTTGAAGAACTTGAACTTGACGAATGAGATATCTAATGACTCGA
G
