>Addgene plasmid #39997 | EKAR2G_design2_mTFP_wt_Venus_195 | addgene partial sequence | sequence record 54679 | pTriExUP 5'-GGTTATTGTGCTGTCTCATCA-3'
ATACGACTCACTATAGGGGAATTGTGAGCGGATAACAATTCCCCGGAGTTAATCCGGGACCTTTAATTCA
ACCCAACACAATATATTATAGTTAAATAAGAATTATTATCAAATCATTTGTATATTAATTAAAATACTAT
ACTGTAAATTACATTTTATTTACAATCAAAGGAGATATACCATGGCACACCATCACCACCATCACGGGAG
CGGGGAGCAGAAACTAATATCAGAGGAGGATCTTGGCTCAGGAACCGGTAGATCTGGGCACATGGCGGAC
GAGGAGAAGCTGCCGCCCGGCTGGGAGAAGCGCATGAGCCGCAGCTCAGGCCGAGTGTACTACTTCAACC
ACATCACTAACGCCAGCCAGTGGGAGCGGCCCAGCGGCAACAGCAGCAGTGGTGGCAAAAACGGGCAGGG
GGAGCCTGCCAGGAAGCTGCGCATTCTGCAGTCGACTAGGGAGCAAGGGCTTGTGGGATCCGTGAGCAAG
GGCGAGGAGACCACAATGGGCGTAATCAAGCCCGACATGAAGATCAAGCTGAAGATGGAGGGCAACGTGA
ATGGCCACGCCTTCGTGATCGAGGGCGAGGGCGAGGGCAAGCCCTACGACGGCACCAACACCATCAACCT
GGAGGTGAAGGAGGGAGCCCCCCTGCCCTTCTCCTACGACATTCTGACCACCGCGTTCGCCTACGGCAAC
AGGGCCTTCACCAAGTACCCCGACGACATCCCCAACTACTTCAAGCAGTCCTTCCCCGAGGGCTACTCTT
GGGAGCGCACCATGACCTTCGAGGACAAGGGCATCGTGAAGGTGAAGTCCGACATCTCCATGGAGGAGGA
CTCCTTCATCTACGAGATACAC
