>Addgene plasmid #39997 | EKAR2G_design2_mTFP_wt_Venus_195 | addgene partial sequence | sequence record 54772 | pTriExDOWN 5'-TCGATCTCAGTGGTATTTGTG-3'
CCTTCTGATAGGCAGCCTGCACCTGAGGTTAATCACTTAGTGATGGTGATGGTGATGGTGGTGCTCGAGT
CAGATATCTCATTCGTCAAGTTCAAGTTCTTCAAGTTTTTTTTGAAGGATATCCCGCGCCCGCGGGAATT
GGAATGAAAGCTTTGCCTTTCCTACTGGTGTACGTGGTACGTCAGGCGCGGTCCGCTGTACCGTCGACCA
CTCTTCAGTCAGTTGGTCAGCGGTACCCACGGGGCCGTCGCCGATGGGGGTGTTCTGCTGGTAGTGGTCG
GCGAGCTGCACGCCGCCGTCCTCGATGTTGTGGCGGATCTTGAAGTTGGCCTTGATGCCGTTCTTCTGCT
TGTCGGCGGTGATATAGACGTTGTGGCTGTTGTAGTTGTACTCCAGCTTGTGCCCCAGGATGTTGCCGTC
CTCCTTGAAGTCGATGCCCTTCAGCTCGATGCGGTTCACCAGGGTGTCGCCCTCGAACTTCACCTCGGCG
CGGGTCTTGTAGTTGCCGTCGTCCTTGAAGAAGATGGTGCGCTCCTGGACGTAGCCTTCGGGCATGGCGG
ACTTGAAGAAGTCGTGCTGCTTCATGTGGTCGGGGTAGCGGGCGAAGCACATCAGGCCGTAGCCCAGGGT
GGTCACGAGGGTGGGCCAGGGCACGGGCAGCTTGCCGGTGGTGCAGATCAGCTTCAGGGTCAGCTTGCCG
TAGGTGGCATCGCCCTCGCCCTCGCCGGACACGCTGAACTTGTGGCCGTTTACGTCGCCGTCCAGCTCGA
CCAGGATGGGCACCACCCCGGTGAACAGCTCCTCGCCCTTGCTCACCATGCCACCGCTGCCACCCTTGTA
CAGCTCGTCCATGCCGAGAGTGATCCCGGCGGCGGTCACGAACTCCAGCAGGACCATGTGATCGCGCTTC
TCGTTGGGGTCTTTGCTC
