>Addgene plasmid #39997 | EKAR2G_design2_mTFP_wt_Venus_195 | addgene partial sequence | sequence record 55405 | EGFP-N 5'-CGTCGCCGTCCAGCTCGACCAG-3'
ACCATGCCACCGCTGCCACCCTTGTACAGCTCGTCCATGCCGAGAGTGATCCCGGCGGCGGTCACGAACT
CCAGCAGGACCATGTGATCGCGCTTCTCGTTGGGGTCTTTGCTCAGGGCGGACTGGTAGCTCAGGTAGTG
GTTGTCGGGCAGCAGCATGGCGGCCGCTTTAGTAGAACCTTCACCAGAACCAGGTTTACCAGAACCAGAA
GTTCCGGACTTGTACAGCTCGTCCATGCCGTCGGTGGAGTTGCGGGCCACGGCGCTCTCGTAAACGGTCA
CCTTGTTGTAGTCCTTGTCGTGGTTCAGGATCTCGATGCGGTGGTCCACAAAGTGATAGTCGGGCAGCTT
CACCGCCTTCTTGGCCCTGTAGATGGTCTTGAAGTCAACGCGGTGGTGGCCGCCGCCCTCCAGCAGCAGC
TTGTGCTTGACGTCGCCCTTCAGCACGCCGTCGCGCACGTACATCCTCTCGGTGGAGGCGTCCCAGCCGG
TGGTCTTCTTCTGCATCACGGGGCCGTTGGGGGGGAAGTTCTCGCCCTTGAGGTGTATCTCGTAGATGAA
GGAGTCCTCCTCCATGGAGATGTCGGACTTCACCTTCACGATGCCCTTGTCCTCGAAGGTCATGGTGCGC
TCCCAAGAGTAGCCCTCGGGGAAGGACTGCTTGAAGTAGTTGGGGATGTCGTCGGGGTACTTGGTGAAGG
CCCTGTTGCCGTAGGCGAACGCGGTGGTCAGAATGTCGTAGGAGAAGGGCAGGGGGGCTCCCTCCTTCAC
CTCCAGGTTGATGGTGTTGGTGCCGTCGTA
